Addgene plasmid #101149: pmMaple2-CAM
Purpose: Fluorescent protein for superresolution imaging
Depositing lab: Xiaowei Zhuang. Depositing organization: Harvard University. Publication: Characterization and development of photoactivatable fluorescent proteins for single-molecule-based superresolution imaging. Wang S, Moffitt JR, Dempsey GT, Xie XS, Zhuang X. Proc Natl Acad Sci U S A. 2014 Jun 10;111(23):8452-7. doi: 10.1073/pnas.1406593111. Epub 2014 May 27. PubMed 24912163.
Backbone
  Vector backbone: pBAD18
  Vector type: Bacterial Expression
Growth in bacteria
  Bacterial resistance: Chloramphenicol, 25 μg/mL
  Growth temperature: 37°C
  Growth strain: DH5alpha
  Copy number: Unknown
Gene/Insert
  Gene/Insert name: E. coli codon optimized mMaple2
  Species: Synthetic
  Promoter: pBAD
  Cloning method: Gibson Cloning
  Sequencing primers: 5′ GTAACAAAGCGGGACCAAAGC; 3′ TGAACGGTCTGGTTATAGGTAC
Terms and licenses: Academic/Nonprofit Terms; Industry Terms: Not Available to Industry
How to cite: pmMaple2-CAM was a gift from Xiaowei Zhuang (Addgene plasmid # 101149 ; http://n2t.net/addgene:101149 ; RRID:Addgene_101149)
