[The description below was written by a language model from this plasmid's Addgene catalogue record and pLannotate feature annotations shown in this document.]
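Description:
pmMaple2-CAM is a bacterial expression plasmid built on the pBAD18 backbone that carries an E. coli codon-optimized, synthetic coding sequence for mMaple2, a photoconvertible green fluorescent protein derived from a Clavularia sp. protein and developed for single-molecule-based superresolution imaging. The mMaple2 open reading frame sits directly downstream of the araBAD promoter, with the divergently transcribed araC regulator also present, so expression is controlled by L-arabinose. Transcription is terminated by the rrnB T1 and T2 terminators that follow the cassette, along with a 5S rRNA segment from the same operon region.

Immediately after mMaple2 lies a chloramphenicol resistance cassette (cat promoter driving chloramphenicol acetyltransferase, annotated as a near-full-length fragment) flanked by two minimal FRT sites in the same orientation. This arrangement would allow FLP recombinase to excise the marker. A fluorescent protein followed by an FRT-flanked marker is the layout commonly used as a PCR template for chromosomal tagging by recombineering, although the record does not state this use and lists the purpose only as a fluorescent protein for superresolution imaging. Chloramphenicol is the listed selection, but the backbone also retains an intact ampicillin resistance gene (bla) with its promoter.

The plasmid replicates from a ColE1/pMB1-type origin, accompanied by the pBR322 bom region and residual fragments of rop, the tetracycline resistance gene and its promoter. It also has a filamentous phage (f1/M13) origin; copy number is recorded as unknown. The depositor sequence and the repository's sequencing result are both 6,218 nt and show the same features, differing only in their start coordinate.
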