Features (pLannotate 1.2.2; 18 found; start..end, strand, type, name):
     96..974     -  CDS            araC: L-arabinose regulatory protein; araC
   1001..1285    +  promoter       araBAD promoter: araBAD; promoter of the L-arabinose operon of E. coli; the araC regulatory gene is transcribed in the opposite direction (Guzman et al., 1995)
   1344..2051    +  CDS            mMaple2: mMaple2 is a photoconvertible green fluorescent protein published in 2014, derived from Clavularia sp..
   2055..2088    +  protein_bind   FRT (minimal): supports FLP-mediated excision but not integration (Turan and Bode, 2011) FLP recombinase from the Saccharomyces cerevisiae 2μ plasmid
   2148..2250    +  promoter       cat promoter: promoter of the E. coli cat gene encoding chloramphenicol acetyltransferase
   2251..2899    +  CDS            CmR (fragment): chloramphenicol acetyltransferase; cat; confers resistance to chloramphenicol
   2899..2932    +  protein_bind   FRT (minimal): supports FLP-mediated excision but not integration (Turan and Bode, 2011) FLP recombinase from the Saccharomyces cerevisiae 2μ plasmid
   3052..3166    +  ncRNA          5S rRNA: Accession: RF00001 - 5S ribosomal RNA
   3170..3256    +  terminator     rrnB T1 terminator: Escherichia coli rrnB; transcription terminator T1 from the E. coli rrnB gene
   3348..3375    +  terminator     rrnB T2 terminator: transcription terminator T2 from the E. coli rrnB gene
   3394..3485    +  promoter       AmpR promoter: bla
   3486..4346    +  CDS            AmpR: β-lactamase; bla; confers resistance to ampicillin, carbenicillin, and related antibiotics
   4388..4843    +  rep_origin     f1 ori (sequence partly withheld): f1 bacteriophage origin of replication; arrow indicates direction of (+) strand synthesis
   4954..5542    +  rep_origin     ori: high-copy-number ColE1/pMB1/pBR322/pUC origin of replication
   5728..5868    -  misc_feature   bom: basis of mobility region from pBR322
   5970..6010    -  CDS            rop (fragment): Rop protein, which maintains plasmids at low copy number; rop
   6009..6196    -  CDS            TcR (fragment): tetracycline efflux protein; tet; confers resistance to tetracycline
   6206..6       +  promoter       tet promoter (fragment) (across the origin): E. coli promoter for tetracycline efflux protein gene
>Addgene plasmid #101149 | pmMaple2-CAM | depositor full sequence | sequence record 190709 | pmMaple2-CAM sequence 6218 bps
ATCGATGCATAATGTGCCTGTCAAATGGACGAAGCAGGGATTCTGCAAACCCTATGCTACTCCGTCAAGC
CGTCAATTGTCTGATTCGTTACCAATTATGACAACTTGACGGCTACATCATTCACTTTTTCTTCACAACC
GGCACGGAACTCGCTCGGGCTGGCCCCGGTGCATTTTTTAAATACCCGCGAGAAATAGAGTTGATCGTCA
AAACCAACATTGCGACCGACGGTGGCGATAGGCATCCGGGTGGTGCTCAAAAGCAGCTTCGCCTGGCTGA
TACGTTGGTCCTCGCGCCAGCTTAAGACGCTAATCCCTAACTGCTGGCGGAAAAGATGTGACAGACGCGA
CGGCGACAAGCAAACATGCTGTGCGACGCTGGCGATATCAAAATTGCTGTCTGCCAGGTGATCGCTGATG
TACTGACAAGCCTCGCGTACCCGATTATCCATCGGTGGATGGAGCGACTCGTTAATCGCTTCCATGCGCC
GCAGTAACAATTGCTCAAGCAGATTTATCGCCAGCAGCTCCGAATAGCGCCCTTCCCCTTGCCCGGCGTT
AATGATTTGCCCAAACAGGTCGCTGAAATGCGGCTGGTGCGCTTCATCCGGGCGAAAGAACCCCGTATTG
GCAAATATTGACGGCCAGTTAAGCCATTCATGCCAGTAGGCGCGCGGACGAAAGTAAACCCACTGGTGAT
ACCATTCGCGAGCCTCCGGATGACGACCGTAGTGATGAATCTCTCCTGGCGGGAACAGCAAAATATCACC
CGGTCGGCAAACAAATTCTCGTCCCTGATTTTTCACCACCCCCTGACCGCGAATGGTGAGATTGAGAATA
TAACCTTTCATTCCCAGCGGTCGGTCGATAAAAAAATCGAGATAACCGTTGGCCTCAATCGGCGTTAAAC
CCGCCACCAGATGGGCATTAAACGAGTATCCCGGCAGCAGGGGATCATTTTGCGCTTCAGCCATACTTTT
CATACTCCCGCCATTCAGAGAAGAAACCAATTGTCCATATTGCATCAGACATTGCCGTCACTGCGTCTTT
TACTGGCTCTTCTCGCTAACCAAACCGGTAACCCCGCTTATTAAAAGCATTCTGTAACAAAGCGGGACCA
AAGCCATGACAAAAACGCGTAACAAAAGTGTCTATAATCACGGCAGAAAAGTCCACATTGATTATTTGCA
CGGCGTCACACTTTGCTATGCCATAGCATTTTTATCCATAAGATTAGCGGATCCTACCTGACGCTTTTTA
TCGCAACTCTCTACTGTTTCTCCATACCCGTTTTTTTGGGCTAGCAGGAGGAATTCACCATGTCTGGTGG
CGGCGGTTCTAAAGTTAGCAAGGGCGAAGAAACCATCATGAGCGTGATCAAGCCGGACATGAAGATCAAG
CTGCGCATGGAGGGCAACGTGAACGGCCATGCCTTTGTGATCGAGGGCGAGGGCAGCGGTAAGCCGTTTG
AGGGCATCCAGACCATCGACCTGGAGGTTAAGGAAGGCGCACCGCTGCCGTTTGCCTACGACATCCTGAC
CACCGCATTCCACTACGGCAACCGCGTGTTCACCAAGTACCCGGAGGACATCCCGGACTACTTCAAGCAG
AGCTTCCCGGAGGGCTACAGTTGGGAACGCAGCATGACCTACGAGGACGGCGGTATCTGCAACGCCACCA
ACGACATCACCATGGAAGAAGATAGCTTCATCAACAAGATCCACTTCAAGGGCACAAACTTCCCGCCGAA
TGGTCCGGTTATGCAGAAGCGCACCGTTGGCTGGGAGGTGAGCACCGAGAAGATGTATGTGCGCGACGGT
GTGCTGAAGGGCGACGTGAAGATGAAGCTGCTGCTGAAGGGTGGCAGCCACTACCGCTGCGACTTCCGCA
CCACCTACAAAGTTAAGCAAAAGGCAGTGAAGTTACCGGACGCCCACTTCGTGGACCACCGCATCGAAAT
CCTGAGCCACGACAAGGACTATAACAAAGTGAAGCTGTACGAGCACGCCGTGGCCCGTAACAGCACCGAC
AGCATGGATGAGCTGTACAAATAAGAAGTTCCTATTCTCTAGAAAGTATAGGAACTTCACTGGTGTCCCT
GTTGATACCGGGAAGCCCTGGGCCAACTTTTGGCGAAAATGAGACGTTGATCGGCACGTAAGAGGTTCCA
ACTTTCACCATAATGAAATAAGATCACTACCGGGCGTATTTTTTGAGTTATCGAGATTTTCAGGAGCTAA
GGAAGCTAAAATGGAGAAAAAAATCACTGGATATACCACCGTTGATATATCCCAATGGCATCGTAAAGAA
CATTTTGAGGCATTTCAGTCAGTTGCTCAATGTACCTATAACCAGACCGTTCAGCTGGATATTACGGCCT
TTTTAAAGACCGTAAAGAAAAATAAGCACAAGTTTTATCCGGCCTTTATTCACATTCTTGCCCGCCTGAT
GAATGCTCATCCGGAATTCCGTATGGCAATGAAAGACGGTGAGCTGGTGATATGGGATAGTGTTCACCCT
TGTTACACCGTTTTCCATGAGCAAACTGAAACGTTTTCATCGCTCTGGAGTGAATACCACGACGATTTCC
GGCAGTTTCTACACATATATTCGCAAGATGTGGCGTGTTACGGTGAAAACCTGGCCTATTTCCCTAAAGG
GTTTATTGAGAATATGTTTTTCGTCTCAGCCAATCCCTGGGTGAGTTTCACCAGTTTTGATTTAAACGTG
GCCAATATGGACAACTTCTTCGCCCCCGTTTTCACCATGGGCAAATATTATACGCAAGGCGACAAGGTGC
TGATGCCGCTGGCGATTCAGGTTCATCATGCCGTCTGTGATGGCTTCCATGTCGGCAGAATGCTTAATGA
ATTACAACAGTACTGCGATGAGTGGCAGGAAGTTCCTATTCTCTAGAAAGTATAGGAACTTCGAAGCAGC
TCCAGCCTACAATTTAATAAGAAAGCTTGGCTGTTTTGGCGGATGAGAGAAGATTTTCAGCCTGATACAG
ATTAAATCAGAACGCAGAAGCGGTCTGATAAAACAGAATTTGCCTGGCGGCAGTAGCGCGGTGGTCCCAC
CTGACCCCATGCCGAACTCAGAAGTGAAACGCCGTAGCGCCGATGGTAGTGTGGGTCTCCCCATGCGAGA
GTAGGGAACTGCCAGGCATCAAATAAAACGAAAGGCTCAGTCGAAAGACTGGGCCTTTCGTTTTATCTGT
TGTTTGTCGGTGAACGCTCTCCTGAGTAGGACAAATCCGCCGGGAGCGGATTTGAACGTTGCGAAGCAAC
GGCCCGGAGGGTGGCGGGCAGGACGCCCGCCATAAACTGCCAGGCATCAAATTAAGCAGAAGGCCATCCT
GACGGATGGCCTTTTTGCGTTTCTACAAACTCTTTTGTTTATTTTTCTAAATACATTCAAATATGTATCC
GCTCATGAGACAATAACCCTGATAAATGCTTCAATAATATTGAAAAAGGAAGAGTATGAGTATTCAACAT
TTCCGTGTCGCCCTTATTCCCTTTTTTGCGGCATTTTGCCTTCCTGTTTTTGCTCACCCAGAAACGCTGG
TGAAAGTAAAAGATGCTGAAGATCAGTTGGGTGCACGAGTGGGTTACATCGAACTGGATCTCAACAGCGG
TAAGATCCTTGAGAGTTTTCGCCCCGAAGAACGTTTTCCAATGATGAGCACTTTTAAAGTTCTGCTATGT
GGCGCGGTATTATCCCGTGTTGACGCCGGGCAAGAGCAACTCGGTCGCCGCATACACTATTCTCAGAATG
ACTTGGTTGAGTACTCACCAGTCACAGAAAAGCATCTTACGGATGGCATGACAGTAAGAGAATTATGCAG
TGCTGCCATAACCATGAGTGATAACACTGCGGCCAACTTACTTCTGACAACGATCGGAGGACCGAAGGAG
CTAACCGCTTTTTTGCACAACATGGGGGATCATGTAACTCGCCTTGATCGTTGGGAACCGGAGCTGAATG
AAGCCATACCAAACGACGAGCGTGACACCACGATGCCTGCAGCAATGGCAACAACGTTGCGCAAACTATT
AACTGGCGAACTACTTACTCTAGCTTCCCGGCAACAATTAATAGACTGGATGGAGGCGGATAAAGTTGCA
GGACCACTTCTGCGCTCGGCCCTTCCGGCTGGCTGGTTTATTGCTGATAAATCTGGAGCCGGTGAGCGTG
GGTCTCGCGGTATCATTGCAGCACTGGGGCCAGATGGTAAGCCCTCCCGTATCGTAGTTATCTACACGAC
GGGGAGTCAGGCAACTATGGATGAACGAAATAGACAGATCGCTGAGATAGGTGCCTCACTGATTAAGCAT
TGGTAACTGTCAGACCAAGTTTACTCATATATACTTTAGATTGATT
[125 nt withheld, positions 4387-4511]
C
[141 nt withheld, positions 4513-4653]
CCTTTGACGTTGGAGTCCACGTTCTTTAATAGTGGACTCTTGTTCCAAACTTGAACAACACTCAACCCTA
TCTCGGGCTATTCTTTTGATTTATAAGGGATTTTGCCGATTTCGGCCTATTGGTTAAAAAATGAGCTGAT
TTAACAAAAATTTAACGCGAATTTTAACAAAATATTAACGTTTACAATTTAAAAGGATCTAGGTGAAGAT
CCTTTTTGATAATCTCATGACCAAAATCCCTTAACGTGAGTTTTCGTTCCACTGAGCGTCAGACCCCGTA
GAAAAGATCAAAGGATCTTCTTGAGATCCTTTTTTTCTGCGCGTAATCTGCTGCTTGCAAACAAAAAAAC
CACCGCTACCAGCGGTGGTTTGTTTGCCGGATCAAGAGCTACCAACTCTTTTTCCGAAGGTAACTGGCTT
CAGCAGAGCGCAGATACCAAATACTGTCCTTCTAGTGTAGCCGTAGTTAGGCCACCACTTCAAGAACTCT
GTAGCACCGCCTACATACCTCGCTCTGCTAATCCTGTTACCAGTGGCTGCTGCCAGTGGCGATAAGTCGT
GTCTTACCGGGTTGGACTCAAGACGATAGTTACCGGATAAGGCGCAGCGGTCGGGCTGAACGGGGGGTTC
GTGCACACAGCCCAGCTTGGAGCGAACGACCTACACCGAACTGAGATACCTACAGCGTGAGCTATGAGAA
AGCGCCACGCTTCCCGAAGGGAGAAAGGCGGACAGGTATCCGGTAAGCGGCAGGGTCGGAACAGGAGAGC
GCACGAGGGAGCTTCCAGGGGGAAACGCCTGGTATCTTTATAGTCCTGTCGGGTTTCGCCACCTCTGACT
TGAGCGTCGATTTTTGTGATGCTCGTCAGGGGGGCGGAGCCTATGGAAAAACGCCAGCAACGCGGCCTTT
TTACGGTTCCTGGCCTTTTGCTGGCCTTTTGCTCACATGTTCTTTCCTGCGTTATCCCCTGATTCTGTGG
ATAACCGTATTACCGCCTTTGAGTGAGCTGATACCGCTCGCCGCAGCCGAACGACCGAGCGCAGCGAGTC
AGTGAGCGAGGAAGCGGAAGAGCGCCTGATGCGGTATTTTCTCCTTACGCATCTGTGCGGTATTTCACAC
CGCATATGGTGCACTCTCAGTACAATCTGCTCTGATGCCGCATAGTTAAGCCAGTATACACTCCGCTATC
GCTACGTGACTGGGTCATGGCTGCGCCCCGACACCCGCCAACACCCGCTGACGCGCCCTGACGGGCTTGT
CTGCTCCCGGCATCCGCTTACAGACAAGCTGTGACCGTCTCCGGGAGCTGCATGTGTCAGAGGTTTTCAC
CGTCATCACCGAAACGCGCGAGGCAGCAAGGAGATGGCGCCCAACAGTCCCCCGGCCACGGGGCCTGCCA
CCATACCCACGCCGAAACAAGCGCTCATGAGCCCGAAGTGGCGAGCCCGATCTTCCCCATCGGTGATGTC
GGCGATATAGGCGCCAGCAACCGCACCTGTGGCGCCGGTGATGCCGGCCACGATGCGTCCGGCGTAGAGG
ATCTGCTCATGTTTGACAGCTTATC
