Features (pLannotate 1.2.2; 18 found; start..end, strand, type, name):
     13..297     +  promoter       araBAD promoter: araBAD; promoter of the L-arabinose operon of E. coli; the araC regulatory gene is transcribed in the opposite direction (Guzman et al., 1995)
    356..1063    +  CDS            mMaple2: mMaple2 is a photoconvertible green fluorescent protein published in 2014, derived from Clavularia sp..
   1067..1100    +  protein_bind   FRT (minimal): supports FLP-mediated excision but not integration (Turan and Bode, 2011) FLP recombinase from the Saccharomyces cerevisiae 2μ plasmid
   1160..1262    +  promoter       cat promoter: promoter of the E. coli cat gene encoding chloramphenicol acetyltransferase
   1263..1911    +  CDS            CmR (fragment): chloramphenicol acetyltransferase; cat; confers resistance to chloramphenicol
   1911..1944    +  protein_bind   FRT (minimal): supports FLP-mediated excision but not integration (Turan and Bode, 2011) FLP recombinase from the Saccharomyces cerevisiae 2μ plasmid
   2064..2179    +  ncRNA          5S rRNA: Accession: RF00001 - 5S ribosomal RNA
   2183..2269    +  terminator     rrnB T1 terminator: Escherichia coli rrnB; transcription terminator T1 from the E. coli rrnB gene
   2361..2388    +  terminator     rrnB T2 terminator: transcription terminator T2 from the E. coli rrnB gene
   2407..2498    +  promoter       AmpR promoter: bla
   2499..3359    +  CDS            AmpR: β-lactamase; bla; confers resistance to ampicillin, carbenicillin, and related antibiotics
   3401..3781    +  rep_origin     M13 ori (sequence partly withheld): M13 bacteriophage origin of replication; arrow indicates direction of (+) strand synthesis
   3967..4555    +  rep_origin     ori: high-copy-number ColE1/pMB1/pBR322/pUC origin of replication
   4741..4881    -  misc_feature   bom: basis of mobility region from pBR322
   4983..5022    -  CDS            rop (fragment): Rop protein, which maintains plasmids at low copy number; rop
   5023..5208    -  CDS            TcR (fragment): tetracycline efflux protein; tet; confers resistance to tetracycline
   5218..5236    +  promoter       tet promoter (fragment): E. coli promoter for tetracycline efflux protein gene
   5326..6204    -  CDS            araC: L-arabinose regulatory protein; araC
>Addgene plasmid #101149 | pmMaple2-CAM | addgene full sequence | sequence record 207264 | Addgene NGS Result
CGCCATTCAGAGAAGAAACCAATTGTCCATATTGCATCAGACATTGCCGTCACTGCGTCTTTTACTGGCT
CTTCTCGCTAACCAAACCGGTAACCCCGCTTATTAAAAGCATTCTGTAACAAAGCGGGACCAAAGCCATG
ACAAAAACGCGTAACAAAAGTGTCTATAATCACGGCAGAAAAGTCCACATTGATTATTTGCACGGCGTCA
CACTTTGCTATGCCATAGCATTTTTATCCATAAGATTAGCGGATCCTACCTGACGCTTTTTATCGCAACT
CTCTACTGTTTCTCCATACCCGTTTTTTTGGGCTAGCAGGAGGAATTCACCATGTCTGGTGGCGGCGGTT
CTAAAGTTAGCAAGGGCGAAGAAACCATCATGAGCGTGATCAAGCCGGACATGAAGATCAAGCTGCGCAT
GGAGGGCAACGTGAACGGCCATGCCTTTGTGATCGAGGGCGAGGGCAGCGGTAAGCCGTTTGAGGGCATC
CAGACCATCGACCTGGAGGTTAAGGAAGGCGCACCGCTGCCGTTTGCCTACGACATCCTGACCACCGCAT
TCCACTACGGCAACCGCGTGTTCACCAAGTACCCGGAGGACATCCCGGACTACTTCAAGCAGAGCTTCCC
GGAGGGCTACAGTTGGGAACGCAGCATGACCTACGAGGACGGCGGTATCTGCAACGCCACCAACGACATC
ACCATGGAAGAAGATAGCTTCATCAACAAGATCCACTTCAAGGGCACAAACTTCCCGCCGAATGGTCCGG
TTATGCAGAAGCGCACCGTTGGCTGGGAGGTGAGCACCGAGAAGATGTATGTGCGCGACGGTGTGCTGAA
GGGCGACGTGAAGATGAAGCTGCTGCTGAAGGGTGGCAGCCACTACCGCTGCGACTTCCGCACCACCTAC
AAAGTTAAGCAAAAGGCAGTGAAGTTACCGGACGCCCACTTCGTGGACCACCGCATCGAAATCCTGAGCC
ACGACAAGGACTATAACAAAGTGAAGCTGTACGAGCACGCCGTGGCCCGTAACAGCACCGACAGCATGGA
TGAGCTGTACAAATAAGAAGTTCCTATTCTCTAGAAAGTATAGGAACTTCACTGGTGTCCCTGTTGATAC
CGGGAAGCCCTGGGCCAACTTTTGGCGAAAATGAGACGTTGATCGGCACGTAAGAGGTTCCAACTTTCAC
CATAATGAAATAAGATCACTACCGGGCGTATTTTTTGAGTTATCGAGATTTTCAGGAGCTAAGGAAGCTA
AAATGGAGAAAAAGATCACTGGATATACCACCGTTGATATATCCCAATGGCATCGTAAAGAACATTTTGA
GGCATTTCAGTCAGTTGCTCAATGTACCTATAACCAGACCGTTCAGCTGGATATTACGGCCTTTTTAAAG
ACCGTAAAGAAAAATAAGCACAAGTTTTATCCGGCCTTTATTCACATTCTTGCCCGCCTGATGAATGCTC
ATCCGGAATTCCGTATGGCAATGAAAGACGGTGAGCTGGTGATATGGGATAGTGTTCACCCTTGTTACAC
CGTTTTCCATGAGCAAACTGAAACGTTTTCATCGCTCTGGAGTGAATACCACGACGATTTCCGGCAGTTT
CTACACATATATTCGCAAGATGTGGCGTGTTACGGTGAAAACCTGGCCTATTTCCCTAAAGGGTTTATTG
AGAATATGTTTTTCGTCTCAGCCAATCCCTGGGTGGGTTTCACCAGTTTTGATTTAAACGTGGCCAATAT
GGACAACTTCTTCGCCCCCGTTTTCACCATGGGCAAATATTATACGCAAGGCGACAAGGTGCTGATGCCG
CTGGCGATTCAGGTTCATCATGCCGTTTGTGATGGCTTCCATGTCGGCAGAATGCTTAATGAATTACAAC
AGTACTGCGATGAGTGGCAGGAAGTTCCTATTCTCTAGAAAGTATAGGAACTTCGAAGCAGCTCCAGCCT
ACAATTTAATAAGAAAGCTTGGCTGTTTTGGCGGATGAGAGAAGATTTTCAGCCTGATACAGATTAAATC
AGAACGCAGAAGCGGTCTGATAAAACAGAATTTGCCTGGCGGCAGTAGCGCGGTGGTCCCACCTGACCCC
ATGCCGAACTCAGAAGTGAAACGCCGTAGCGCCGATGGTAGTGTGGGGTCTCCCCATGCGAGAGTAGGGA
ACTGCCAGGCATCAAATAAAACGAAAGGCTCAGTCGAAAGACTGGGCCTTTCGTTTTATCTGTTGTTTGT
CGGTGAACGCTCTCCTGAGTAGGACAAATCCGCCGGGAGCGGATTTGAACGTTGCGAAGCAACGGCCCGG
AGGGTGGCGGGCAGGACGCCCGCCATAAACTGCCAGGCATCAAATTAAGCAGAAGGCCATCCTGACGGAT
GGCCTTTTTGCGTTTCTACAAACTCTTTTGTTTATTTTTCTAAATACATTCAAATATGTATCCGCTCATG
AGACAATAACCCTGATAAATGCTTCAATAATATTGAAAAAGGAAGAGTATGAGTATTCAACATTTCCGTG
TCGCCCTTATTCCCTTTTTTGCGGCATTTTGCCTTCCTGTTTTTGCTCACCCAGAAACGCTGGTGAAAGT
AAAAGATGCTGAAGATCAGTTGGGTGCACGAGTGGGTTACATCGAACTGGATCTCAACAGCGGTAAGATC
CTTGAGAGTTTTCGCCCCGAAGAACGTTTTCCAATGATGAGCACTTTTAAAGTTCTGCTATGTGGCGCGG
TATTATCCCGTGTTGACGCCGGGCAAGAGCAACTCGGTCGCCGCATACACTATTCTCAGAATGACTTGGT
TGAGTACTCACCAGTCACAGAAAAGCATCTTACGGATGGCATGACAGTAAGAGAATTATGCAGTGCTGCC
ATAACCATGAGTGATAACACTGCGGCCAACTTACTTCTGACAACGATCGGAGGACCGAAGGAGCTAACCG
CTTTTTTGCACAACATGGGGGATCATGTAACTCGCCTTGATCGTTGGGAACCGGAGCTGAATGAAGCCAT
ACCAAACGACGAGCGTGACACCACGATGCCTGCAGCAATGGCAACAACGTTGCGCAAACTATTAACTGGC
GAACTACTTACTCTAGCTTCCCGGCAACAATTAATAGACTGGATGGAGGCGGATAAAGTTGCAGGACCAC
TTCTGCGCTCGGCCCTTCCGGCTGGCTGGTTTATTGCTGATAAATCTGGAGCCGGTGAGCGTGGGTCTCG
CGGTATCATTGCAGCACTGGGGCCAGATGGTAAGCCCTCCCGTATCGTAGTTATCTACACGACGGGGAGT
CAGGCAACTATGGATGAACGAAATAGACAGATCGCTGAGATAGGTGCCTCACTGATTAAGCATTGGTAAC
TGTCAGACCAAGTTTACTCATATATACTTTAGATTGATT
[125 nt withheld, positions 3400-3524]
C
[141 nt withheld, positions 3526-3666]
CCTTTGACGTTGGAGTCCACGTTCTTT
[37 nt withheld, positions 3694-3730]
ACCCTATCTCGGGCTATTCTTTTGATTTATAAGGGATTTTGCCGATTTCGGCCTATTGGTTAAAAAATGA
GCTGATTTAACAAAAATTTAACGCGAATTTTAACAAAATATTAACGTTTACAATTTAAAAGGATCTAGGT
GAAGATCCTTTTTGATAATCTCATGACCAAAATCCCTTAACGTGAGTTTTCGTTCCACTGAGCGTCAGAC
CCCGTAGAAAAGATCAAAGGATCTTCTTGAGATCCTTTTTTTCTGCGCGTAATCTGCTGCTTGCAAACAA
AAAAACCACCGCTACCAGCGGTGGTTTGTTTGCCGGATCAAGAGCTACCAACTCTTTTTCCGAAGGTAAC
TGGCTTCAGCAGAGCGCAGATACCAAATACTGTCCTTCTAGTGTAGCCGTAGTTAGGCCACCACTTCAAG
AACTCTGTAGCACCGCCTACATACCTCGCTCTGCTAATCCTGTTACCAGTGGCTGCTGCCAGTGGCGATA
AGTCGTGTCTTACCGGGTTGGACTCAAGACGATAGTTACCGGATAAGGCGCAGCGGTCGGGCTGAACGGG
GGGTTCGTGCACACAGCCCAGCTTGGAGCGAACGACCTACACCGAACTGAGATACCTACAGCGTGAGCTA
TGAGAAAGCGCCACGCTTCCCGAAGGGAGAAAGGCGGACAGGTATCCGGTAAGCGGCAGGGTCGGAACAG
GAGAGCGCACGAGGGAGCTTCCAGGGGGAAACGCCTGGTATCTTTATAGTCCTGTCGGGTTTCGCCACCT
CTGACTTGAGCGTCGATTTTTGTGATGCTCGTCAGGGGGGCGGAGCCTATGGAAAAACGCCAGCAACGCG
GCCTTTTTACGGTTCCTGGCCTTTTGCTGGCCTTTTGCTCACATGTTCTTTCCTGCGTTATCCCCTGATT
CTGTGGATAACCGTATTACCGCCTTTGAGTGAGCTGATACCGCTCGCCGCAGCCGAACGACCGAGCGCAG
CGAGTCAGTGAGCGAGGAAGCGGAAGAGCGCCTGATGCGGTATTTTCTCCTTACGCATCTGTGCGGTATT
TCACACCGCATATGGTGCACTCTCAGTACAATCTGCTCTGATGCCGCATAGTTAAGCCAGTATACACTCC
GCTATCGCTACGTGACTGGGTCATGGCTGCGCCCCGACACCCGCCAACACCCGCTGACGCGCCCTGACGG
GCTTGTCTGCTCCCGGCATCCGCTTACAGACAAGCTGTGACCGTCTCCGGGAGCTGCATGTGTCAGAGGT
TTTCACCGTCATCACCGAAACGCGCGAGGCAGAAGGAGATGGCGCCCAACAGTCCCCCGGCCACGGGGCC
TGCCACCATACCCACGCCGAAACAAGCGCTCATGAGCCCGAAGTGGCGAGCCCGATCTTCCCCATCGGTG
ATGTCGGCGATATAGGCGCCAGCAACCGCACCTGTGGCGCCGGTGATGCCGGCCACGATGCGTCCGGCGT
AGAGGATCTGCTCATGTTTGACAGCTTATCATCGATGCATAATGTGCCTGTCAAATGGACGAAGCAGGGA
TTCTGCAAACCCTATGCTACTCCGTCAAGCCGTCAATTGTCTGATTCGTTACCAATTATGACAACTTGAC
GGCTACATCATTCACTTTTTCTTCACAACCGGCACGGAACTCGCTCGGGCTGGCCCCGGTGCATTTTTTA
AATACCCGCGAGAAATAGAGTTGATCGTCAAAACCAACATTGCGACCGACGGTGGCGATAGGCATCCGGG
TGGTGCTCAAAAGCAGCTTCGCCTGGCTGATACGTTGGTCCTCGCGCCAGCTTAAGACGCTAATCCCTAA
CTGCTGGCGGAAAAGATGTGACAGACGCGACGGCGACAAGCAAACATGCTGTGCGACGCTGGCGATATCA
AAATTGCTGTCTGCCAGGTGATCGCTGATGTACTGACAAGCCTCGCGTACCCGATTATCCATCGGTGGAT
GGAGCGACTCGTTAATCGCTTCCATGCGCCGCAGTAACAATTGCTCAAGCAGATTTATCGCCAGCAGCTC
CGAATAGCGCCCTTCCCCTTGCCCGGCGTTAATGATTTGCCCAAACAGGTCGCTGAAATGCGGCTGGTGC
GCTTCATCCGGGCGAAAGAACCCCGTATTGGCAAATATTGACGGCCAGTTAAGCCATTCATGCCAGTAGG
CGCGCGGACGAAAGTAAACCCACTGGTGATACCATTCGCGAGCCTCCGGATGACGACCGTAGTGATGAAT
CTCTCCTGGCGGGAACAGCAAAATATCACCCGGTCGGCAAACAAATTCTCGTCCCTGATTTTTCACCACC
CCCTGACCGCGAATGGTGAGATTGAGAATATAACCTTTCATTCCCAGCGGTCGGTCGATAAAAAAATCGA
GATAACCGTTGGCCTCAATCGGCGTTAAACCCGCCACCAGATGGGCATTAAACGAGTATCCCGGCAGCAG
GGGATCATTTTGCGCTTCAGCCATACTTTTCATACTCC
